>Addgene plasmid #235643 | pCAGEN_Fbl_N73_eMagBF_V5 | addgene full sequence | sequence record 467577 | Addgene NGS Result
GGTCGACATTGATTATTGACTAGTTATTAATAGTAATCAATTACGGGGTCATTAGTTCATAGCCCATATA
TGGAGTTCCGCGTTACATAACTTACGGTAAATGGCCCGCCTGGCTGACCGCCCAACGACCCCCGCCCATT
GACGTCAATAATGACGTATGTTCCCATAGTAACGCCAATAGGGACTTTCCATTGACGTCAATGGGTGGAG
TATTTACGGTAAACTGCCCACTTGGCAGTACATCAAGTGTATCATATGCCAAGTACGCCCCCTATTGACG
TCAATGACGGTAAATGGCCCGCCTGGCATTATGCCCAGTACATGACCTTATGGGACTTTCCTACTTGGCA
GTACATCTACGTATTAGTCATCGCTATTACCATGGTCGAGGTGAGCCCCACGTTCTGCTTCACTCTCCCC
ATCTCCCCCCCCTCCCCACCCCCAATTTTGTATTTATTTATTTTTTAATTATTTTGTGCAGCGATGGGGG
CGGGGGGGGGGGGGGGGCGCGCCAGGCGGGGCGGGGCGGGGCGAGGGGCGGGGCGGGGCGAGGCGGAGAG
GTGCGGCGGCAGCCAATCAGAGCGGCGCGCTCCGAAAGTTTCCTTTTATGGCGAGGCGGCGGCGGCGGCG
GCCCTATAAAAAGCGAAGCGCGCGGCGGGCGGGAGTCGCTGCGCGCTGCCTTCGCCCCGTGCCCCGCTCC
GCCGCCGCCTCGCGCCGCCCGCCCCGGCTCTGACTGACCGCGTTACTCCCACAGGTGAGCGGGCGGGACG
GCCCTTCTCCTCCGGGCTGTAATTAGCGCTTGGTTTAATGACGGCTTGTTTCTTTTCTGTGGCTGCGTGA
AAGCCTTGAGGGGCTCCGGGAGGGCCCTTTGTGCGGGGGGAGCGGCTCGGGGGGTGCGTGCGTGTGTGTG
TGCGTGGGGAGCGCCGCGTGCGGCTCCGCGCTGCCCGGCGGCTGTGAGCGCTGCGGGCGCGGCGCGGGGC
TTTGTGCGCTCCGCAGTGTGCGCGAGGGGAGCGCGGCCGGGGGCGGTGCCCCGCGGTGCGGGGGGGGCTG
CGAGGGGAACAAAGGCTGCGTGCGGGGTGTGTGCGTGGGGGGGTGAGCAGGGGGTGTGGGCGCGTCGGTC
GGGCTGCAACCCCCCCTGCACCCCCCTCCCCGAGTTGCTGAGCACGGCCCGGCTTCGGGTGCGGGGCTCC
GTACGGGGCGTGGCGCGGGGCTCGCCGTGCCGGGCGGGGGGTGGCGGCAGGTGGGGGTGCCGGGCGGGGC
GGGGCCGCCTCGGGCCGGGGAGGGCTCGGGGGAGGGGCGCGGCGGCCCCCGGAGCGCCGGCGGCTGTCGA
GGCGCGGCGAGCCGCAGCCATTGCCTTTTATGGTAATCGTGCGAGAGGGCGCAGGGACTTCCTTTGTCCC
AAATCTGTGCGGAGCCGAAATCTGGGAGGCGCCGCCGCACCCCCTCTAGCGGGCGCGGGGCGAAGCGGTG
CGGCGCCGGCAGGAAGGAAATGGGCGGGGAGGGCCTTCGTGCGTCGCCGCGCCGCCGTCCCCTTCTCCCT
CTCCAGCCTCGGGGCTGTCCGCGGGGGGACGGCTGCCTTCGGGGGGGACGGGGCAGGGCGGGGTTCGGCT
TCTGGCGTGTGACCGGCGGCTCTAGAGCCTCTGCTAACCATGTTCATGCCTTCTTCTTTTTCCTACAGCT
CCTGGGCAACGTGCTGGTTATTGTGCTGTCTCATCATTTTGGCAAAGAATTCCTCGAATGAAGCCAGGTT
TCAGCCCCCGTGGGGGTGGCTTTGGTGGCAGAGGCGGCTTTGGTGACAGAGGCGGTAGAGGAGGTGGAAG
AGGAGGCCGAGGAGGCTTTGGCGGTGGACGAGGAGGCTTTGGCGGTGGAGGTCGAGGTCGAGGCGGAGGG
GGTGGTGGCTTCAGGGGACGAGGAGGTGGCGGTGGCCGAGGTGGGGGCTTCCAGTCTGGGGGCAACCGGG
GTCGAGGTGGTGGCCGGGGAGGCAAGAGAGGAAACCAGTCAGGGAAGAATGTGATGGTGGAGCCGCATCG
TCATGAAGGTGTCTTTATCTGTCGCGGAAAGGAGGATGCCCTTGTCACAAAGAATCTGGTCCCTGGAGAG
TCTGTGTATGGAGAGAAGAGAGTCTCTATTTCAGAAGGAGATGACAAAATTGAGTACAGAGCCTGGAACC
CCTTCCGCTCCAAGCTGGCAGCAGCTATCCTGGGCGGCGTAGACCAGATCCACATCAAGCCAGGAGCCAA
GGTGCTCTACCTTGGGGCAGCCTCAGGCACCACCGTCTCCCACGTCTCTGATATTGTCGGCCCGGATGGT
CTGGTCTACGCAGTTGAGTTCTCCCACCGCTCTGGCCGTGACCTCATCAACTTGGCCAAGAAGAGGACTA
ACATTATTCCTGTAATTGAAGATGCTCGACACCCACACAAATACCGCATGCTTATCGCAATGGTGGATGT
CATCTTTGCCGATGTGGCCCAGCCAGACCAAACCCGAATTGTGGCCCTGAACGCCCACACCTTCCTGCGG
AATGGAGGACACTTTGTGATTTCCATTAAGGCCAACTGCATTGACTCCACTGCGTCAGCAGAGGCTGTGT
TTGCATCTGAAGTGAAGAAGATGCAGCAGGAGAACATGAAGCCGCAGGAGCAGCTGACGCTAGAGCCTTA
TGAGCGAGACCACGCCGTGGTTGTCGGTGTGTACAGGCCACCTCCCAAGGTGAAGAACGGCAGTAGCGGA
TCCTCTGGCTCTTCCAAGGACAACACTGTTCCGCTTAAGCTGATAGCCCTCCTGGCCAATGGAGAGTTCC
ACAGCGGTGAGCAGCTCGGTGAGACTCTCGGGATGTCTCGCGCCGCTATTAACAAGCACATTCAGACGTT
GCGCGATTGGGGAGTCGACGTGTTCACAGTACCTGGCAAAGGGTACTCACTCCCTGAGCCTATCCAGTTG
CTGAACGCAAAGCAGATTCTGGGCAGTGGATCCGGCGGCAGTGGATCCGGCGGACATACCCTCTACGCGC
CGGGGGGTTATGACATCATGGGTTACCTCAGACAGATCAGAAACCGGCCGAACCCACAAGTGGAGCTGGG
ACCCGTCGACCTCTCCTGCGCCCTCGTGCTGTGTGACCTTAAGCAGAAGGACACCCCTGTGGTGTACGCC
TCCGAAGCATTCCTGGAGATGACCGGGTACAACAGACACGAAGTGCTGGGACGGAACTGCCGCTTCCTGC
AATCCCCGGATGGAATGGTGAAGCCTAAGTCAACCCGCAAATACGTGGACTCCAACACTATCTTCACCAT
GAAGAAGGCCATTGACCGCAATGCTGAGGTGCAAGTGGAAGTGGTGAACTTCAAGAAGAACGGACAGCGC
TTCGTCAACTTCCTGACTATGATTCCCGTGCGGGACGAAACCGGCGAATACCGGTACAGCATCGGGTTTC
AGTGCGAGACTGAGGGATCCTCTGGTAAGCCTATCCCTAACCCTCTCCTCGGTCTCGATTCTACGTGATC
GAGGATATCGCGGCCGCACTCCTCAGGTGCAGGCTGCCTATCAGAAGGTGGTGGCTGGTGTGGCCAATGC
CCTGGCTCACAAATACCACTGAGATCTTTTTCCCTCTGCCAAAAATTATGGGGACATCATGAAGCCCCTT
GAGCATCTGACTTCTGGCTAATAAAGGAAATTTATTTTCATTGCAATAGTGTGTTGGAATTTTTTGTGTC
TCTCACTCGGAAGGACATATGGGAGGGCAAATCATTTAAAACATCAGAATGAGTATTTGGTTTAGAGTTT
GGCAACATATGCCCATATGCTGGCTGCCATGAACAAAGGTTGGCTATAAAGAGGTCATCAGTATATGAAA
CAGCCCCCTGCTGTCCATTCCTTATTCCATAGAAAAGCCTTGACTTGAGGTTAGATTTTTTTTATATTTT
GTTTTGTGTTATTTTTTTCTTTAACATCCCTAAAATTTTCCTTACATGTTTTACTAGCCAGATTTTTCCT
CCTCTCCTGACTACTCCCAGTCATAGCTGTCCCTCTTCTCTTATGGAGATCCCTCGACCTGCAGCCCAAG
CTTGGCGTAATCATGGTCATAGCTGTTTCCTGTGTGAAATTGTTATCCGCTCACAATTCCACACAACATA
CGAGCCGGAAGCATAAAGTGTAAAGCCTGGGGTGCCTAATGAGTGAGCTAACTCACATTAATTGCGTTGC
GCTCACTGCCCGCTTTCCAGTCGGGAAACCTGTCGTGCCAGCGGATCCGCATCTCAATTAGTCAGCAACC
ATAGTCCCGCCCCTAACTCCGCCCATCCCGCCCCTAACTCCGCCCAGTTCCGCCCATTCTCCGCCCCATG
GCTGACTAATTTTTTTTATTTATGCAGAGGCCGAGGCCGCCTCGGCCTCTGAGCTATTCCAGAAGTAGTG
AGGAGGCTTTTTTGGAGGCCTAGGCTTTTGCAAAAAGCTAACTTGTTTATTGCAGCTTATAATGGTTACA
AATAAAGCAATAGCATCACAAATTTCACAAATAAAGCATTTTTTTCACTGCATTCTAGTTGTGGTTTGTC
CAAACTCATCAATGTATCTTATCATGTCTGGATCCGCTGCATTAATGAATCGGCCAACGCGCGGGGAGAG
GCGGTTTGCGTATTGGGCGCTCTTCCGCTTCCTCGCTCACTGACTCGCTGCGCTCGGTCGTTCGGCTGCG
GCGAGCGGTATCAGCTCACTCAAAGGCGGTAATACGGTTATCCACAGAATCAGGGGATAACGCAGGAAAG
AACATGTGAGCAAAAGGCCAGCAAAAGGCCAGGAACCGTAAAAAGGCCGCGTTGCTGGCGTTTTTCCATA
GGCTCCGCCCCCCTGACGAGCATCACAAAAATCGACGCTCAAGTCAGAGGTGGCGAAACCCGACAGGACT
ATAAAGATACCAGGCGTTTCCCCCTGGAAGCTCCCTCGTGCGCTCTCCTGTTCCGACCCTGCCGCTTACC
GGATACCTGTCCGCCTTTCTCCCTTCGGGAAGCGTGGCGCTTTCTCATAGCTCACGCTGTAGGTATCTCA
GTTCGGTGTAGGTCGTTCGCTCCAAGCTGGGCTGTGTGCACGAACCCCCCGTTCAGCCCGACCGCTGCGC
CTTATCCGGTAACTATCGTCTTGAGTCCAACCCGGTAAGACACGACTTATCGCCACTGGCAGCAGCCACT
GGTAACAGGATTAGCAGAGCGAGGTATGTAGGCGGTGCTACAGAGTTCTTGAAGTGGTGGCCTAACTACG
GCTACACTAGAAGAACAGTATTTGGTATCTGCGCTCTGCTGAAGCCAGTTACCTTCGGAAAAAGAGTTGG
TAGCTCTTGATCCGGCAAACAAACCACCGCTGGTAGCGGTGGTTTTTTTGTTTGCAAGCAGCAGATTACG
CGCAGAAAAAAAGGATCTCAAGAAGATCCTTTGATCTTTTCTACGGGGTCTGACGCTCAGTGGAACGAAA
ACTCACGTTAAGGGATTTTGGTCATGAGATTATCAAAAAGGATCTTCACCTAGATCCTTTTAAATTAAAA
ATGAAGTTTTAAATCAATCTAAAGTATATATGAGTAAACTTGGTCTGACAGTTACCAATGCTTAATCAGT
GAGGCACCTATCTCAGCGATCTGTCTATTTCGTTCATCCATAGTTGCCTGACTCCCCGTCGTGTAGATAA
CTACGATACGGGAGGGCTTACCATCTGGCCCCAGTGCTGCAATGATACCGCGAGACCCACGCTCACCGGC
TCCAGATTTATCAGCAATAAACCAGCCAGCCGGAAGGGCCGAGCGCAGAAGTGGTCCTGCAACTTTATCC
GCCTCCATCCAGTCTATTAATTGTTGCCGGGAAGCTAGAGTAAGTAGTTCGCCAGTTAATAGTTTGCGCA
ACGTTGTTGCCATTGCTACAGGCATCGTGGTGTCACGCTCGTCGTTTGGTATGGCTTCATTCAGCTCCGG
TTCCCAACGATCAAGGCGAGTTACATGATCCCCCATGTTGTGCAAAAAAGCGGTTAGCTCCTTCGGTCCT
CCGATCGTTGTCAGAAGTAAGTTGGCCGCAGTGTTATCACTCATGGTTATGGCAGCACTGCATAATTCTC
TTACTGTCATGCCATCCGTAAGATGCTTTTCTGTGACTGGTGAGTACTCAACCAAGTCATTCTGAGAATA
GTGTATGCGGCGACCGAGTTGCTCTTGCCCGGCGTCAATACGGGATAATACCGCGCCACATAGCAGAACT
TTAAAAGTGCTCATCATTGGAAAACGTTCTTCGGGGCGAAAACTCTCAAGGATCTTACCGCTGTTGAGAT
CCAGTTCGATGTAACCCACTCGTGCACCCAACTGATCTTCAGCATCTTTTACTTTCACCAGCGTTTCTGG
GTGAGCAAAAACAGGAAGGCAAAATGCCGCAAAAAAGGGAATAAGGGCGACACGGAAATGTTGAATACTC
ATACTCTTCCTTTTTCAATATTATTGAAGCATTTATCAGGGTTATTGTCTCATGAGCGGATACATATTTG
AATGTATTTAGAAAAATAAACAAATAGGGGTTCCGCGCACATTTCCCCGAAAAGTGCCACCTG
Features (pLannotate 1.2.2; 19 found; start..end, strand, type, name):
      5..384     +  enhancer       CMV enhancer: human cytomegalovirus immediate early enhancer
    386..661     +  promoter       chicken β-actin promoter: No description available
    662..1678    +  intron         chimeric intron: chimera between introns from chicken β-actin and rabbit β-globin
   1738..2718    +  CDS            Fbl: FBRL_MOUSE - Experimental evidence at protein level: Swiss-Prot protein existence level 1. S-adenosyl-L-methionine-dependent methyltransferase that has the ability to methylate both RNAs and proteins (PubMed:32017896). Involved in pre-rRNA processing by catalyzing the site-specific 2'- hydroxyl methylation of ribose moieties in pre-ribosomal RNA (By similarity). Site specificity is provided by a guide RNA that base pairs with the substrate (By similarity). Methylation occurs at a characteristic distance from the sequence involved in base pairing with the guide RNA (By similarity). Probably cat
   2746..2982    +  CDS            birA (fragment): BIRA_ECOLI - Also known as bioR, dhbB. Experimental evidence at protein level: Swiss-Prot protein existence level 1. Acts both as a biotin--[acetyl-CoA-carboxylase] ligase and a biotin-operon repressor. In the presence of ATP, BirA activates biotin to form the BirA-biotinyl-5'-adenylate (BirA-bio-5'-AMP or holoBirA) complex. HoloBirA can either transfer the biotinyl moiety to the biotin carboxyl carrier protein (BCCP) subunit of acetyl-CoA carboxylase, or bind to the biotin operator site and inhibit transcription of the operon. From Escherichia coli (strain K12).
   3454..3495    +  CDS            V5 tag: epitope tag from simian virus 5
   3518..3589    +  CDS            HBB (fragment): HBB_PONPY - Experimental evidence at transcript level: Swiss-Prot protein existence level 2. Involved in oxygen transport from the lung to the various peripheral tissues. From Pongo pygmaeus (Bornean orangutan).
   3660..3715    +  polyA_signal   β-globin poly(A) signal: rabbit β-globin polyadenylation signal (Gil and Proudfoot, 1987)
   4100..4116    -  protein_bind   lac operator: The lac repressor binds to the lac operator to inhibit transcription in E. coli. This inhibition can be relieved by adding lactose or isopropyl-β-D-thiogalactopyranoside (IPTG). lac repressor encoded by lacI
   4124..4154    -  promoter       lac promoter: promoter for the E. coli lac operon
   4169..4190    -  protein_bind   CAP binding site: CAP binding activates transcription in the presence of cAMP. E. coli catabolite activator protein
   4203..4242    -  CDS            lacI (fragment): lac repressor; lacI; The lac repressor binds to the lac operator to inhibit transcription in E. coli. This inhibition can be relieved by adding lactose or isopropyl-β-D-thiogalactopyranoside (IPTG).
   4249..4271    +  promoter       SV40 promoter (fragment): SV40 enhancer and early promoter
   4295..4430    +  rep_origin     SV40 ori: SV40 origin of replication
   4450..4584    +  polyA_signal   SV40 poly(A) signal: SV40 polyadenylation signal
   4586..4640    -  CDS            lacI (fragment): lac repressor; lacI; The lac repressor binds to the lac operator to inhibit transcription in E. coli. This inhibition can be relieved by adding lactose or isopropyl-β-D-thiogalactopyranoside (IPTG).
   4823..5411    -  rep_origin     ori: high-copy-number ColE1/pMB1/pBR322/pUC origin of replication
   5582..6442    -  CDS            AmpR: β-lactamase; bla; confers resistance to ampicillin, carbenicillin, and related antibiotics
   6443..6547    -  promoter       AmpR promoter: bla
