[The description below was written by a language model from this plasmid's Addgene catalogue record and pLannotate feature annotations shown in this document.]
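Description:
pCAGEN_Fbl_N73_eMagBF_V5 is a mammalian expression plasmid of about 6.6 kb built on the pCAGEN backbone. It is maintained in E. coli through a high-copy ColE1/pUC-type origin and selected with ampicillin via the β-lactamase gene and its native promoter. Expression in mammalian cells is driven by the composite CAG arrangement: the CMV immediate-early enhancer, the chicken β-actin promoter and a chimeric β-actin/β-globin intron. Transcripts are terminated by the rabbit β-globin polyadenylation signal. The short "HBB" hit just upstream of that signal most likely reflects residual β-globin sequence in the backbone's 3′ region rather than an intended coding element. The backbone also carries an SV40 origin, an SV40 poly(A) signal and remnants of lac regulatory sequence, none of which are part of the payload.

The insert is a synthetic fusion assembled by Gibson cloning. Mouse fibrillarin (Fbl), a nucleolar rRNA methyltransferase, sits at the N-terminus and serves to target the fusion to the nucleolus. It is followed by residues 1–73 of the ALIBi enzyme, which the annotation identifies as a fragment related to the E. coli biotin ligase BirA. Next comes eMagBF (enhanced Magnet, basic, fast), which corresponds to the unannotated stretch between the BirA fragment and the tag, and a C-terminal V5 epitope for detection. Magnet domains are light-inducible heterodimerisers, so this construct appears to be one half of a split system. The record does not describe the complementary C-terminal fragment, but pairing with it under illumination would presumably reconstitute ligase activity. The associated work concerns subcellular mapping of translational machinery, consistent with use in compartment-restricted proximity labelling.
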