Addgene plasmid #235643: pCAGEN_Fbl_N73_eMagBF_V5
Purpose: Encodes ALIBi N-terminal fragment, residues 1-73, fused to eMagBF (enhanced Magnet, basic, fast), V5, Fbl for targeting to nucleolus.
Depositing lab: Maria Barna. Depositing organization: Stanford University. Publication: A subcellular map of translational machinery composition and regulation at the single-molecule level. Zhang Z, Xu A, Bai Y, Chen Y, Cates K, Kerr C, Bermudez A, Susanto TT, Wysong K, Garcia Marques FJ, Nolan GP, Pitteri S, Barna M. Science. 2025 Mar 7;387(6738):eadn2623. doi: 10.1126/science.adn2623. Epub 2025 Mar 7. PubMed 40048539.
Backbone
  Vector backbone: pCAGEN
  Vector type: Mammalian Expression
Growth in bacteria
  Bacterial resistance: Ampicillin, 100 μg/mL
  Growth temperature: 37°C
  Growth strain: DH5alpha
  Copy number: High Copy
Gene/Insert
  Gene/Insert name: ALIBi N-terminal fragment (alt name: Fbl-N73-eMagBF-V5)
  Species: Synthetic
  Mutation: residues 1-73
  Tag / fusion protein: Fbl-N73- (N terminal on insert); eMagBF-V5 (C terminal on insert)
  Cloning method: Gibson Cloning
Terms and licenses: Academic/Nonprofit Terms; Industry Terms: Not Available to Industry
How to cite: pCAGEN_Fbl_N73_eMagBF_V5 was a gift from Maria Barna (Addgene plasmid # 235643 ; http://n2t.net/addgene:235643 ; RRID:Addgene_235643)
